>Addgene plasmid #223511 | pEVOL_PylRS(AF)-tRNA | addgene full sequence | sequence record 447439 | Addgene NGS Result
TCCTGAAAATCTCGATAACTCAAAAAATACGCCCGGTAGTGATCTTATTTCATTATGGTGAAAGTTGGAA
CCTCTTACGTGCCGATCAACGTCTCATTTTCGCCAAAAGTTGGCCCAGGGCTTCCCGGTATCAACAGGGA
CACCAGGATTTATTTATTCTGCGAAGTGATCTTCCGTCACAGGTATTTATTCGGCGCAAAGTGCGTCGGG
TGATGCTGCCAACTTACTGATTTAGTGTATGATGGTGTTTTTGAGGTGCTCCAGTGGCTTCTGTTTCTAT
CAGCTGTCCCTCCTGTTCAGCTACTGACGGGGTGGTGCGTAACGGCAAAAGCACCGCCGGACATCAGCGC
TAGCGGAGTGTATACTGGCTTACTATGTTGGCACTGATGAGGGTGTCAGTGAAGTGCTTCATGTGGCAGG
AGAAAAAAGGCTGCACCGGTGCGTCAGCAGAATATGTGATACAGGATATATTCCGCTTCCTCGCTCACTG
ACTCGCTACGCTCGGTCGTTCGACTGCGGCGAGCGGAAATGGCTTACGAACGGGGCGGAGATTTCCTGGA
AGATGCCAGGAAGATACTTAACAGGGAAGTGAGAGGGCCGCGGCAAAGCCGTTTTTCCATAGGCTCCGCC
CCCCTGACAAGCATCACGAAATCTGACGCTCAAATCAGTGGTGGCGAAACCCGACAGGACTATAAAGATA
CCAGGCGTTTCCCCCTGGCGGCTCCCTCGTGCGCTCTCCTGTTCCTGCCTTTCGGTTTACCGGTGTCATT
CCGCTGTTATGGCCGCGTTTGTCTCATTCCACGCCTGACACTCAGTTCCGGGTAGGCAGTTCGCTCCAAG
CTGGACTGTATGCACGAACCCCCCGTTCAGTCCGACCGCTGCGCCTTATCCGGTAACTATCGTCTTGAGT
CCAACCCGGAAAGACATGCAAAAGCACCACTGGCAGCAGCCACTGGTAATTGATTTAGAGGAGTTAGTCT
TGAAGTCATGCGCCGGTTAAGGCTAAACTGAAAGGACAAGTTTTGGTGACTGCGCTCCTCCAAGCCAGTT
ACCTCGGTTCAAAGAGTTGGTAGCTCAGAGAACCTTCGAAAAACCGCCCTGCAAGGCGGTTTTTTCGTTT
TCAGAGCAAGAGATTACGCGCAGACCAAAACGATCTCAAGAAGATCATCTTATTAATCAGATAAAATATT
TCTAGATTTCAGTGCAATTTATCTCTTCAAATGTAGCACCTGAAGTCAGCCCCATACGATATAAGTTGTA
ATTCTCATGTTTGACAGCTTATCATCGATAAGCTTGGTACCCAATTATGACAACTTGACGGCTACATCAT
TCACTTTTTCTTCACAACCGGCACGGAACTCGCTCGGGCTGGCCCCGGTGCATTTTTTAAATACCCGCGA
GAAATAGAGTTGATCGTCAAAACCAACATTGCGACCGACGGTGGCGATAGGCATCCGGGTGGTGCTCAAA
AGCAGCTTCGCCTGGCTGATACGTTGGTCCTCGCGCCAGCTTAAGACGCTAATCCCTAACTGCTGGCGGA
AAAGATGTGACAGACGCGACGGCGACAAGCAAACATGCTGTGCGACGCTGGCGATATCAAAATTGCTGTC
TGCCAGGTGATCGCTGATGTACTGACAAGCCTCGCGTACCCGATTATCCATCGGTGGATGGAGCGACTCG
TTAATCGCTTCCATGCGCCGCAGTAACAATTGCTCAAGCAGATTTATCGCCAGCAGCTCCGAATAGCGCC
CTTCCCCTTGCCCGGCGTTAATGATTTGCCCAAACAGGTCGCTGAAATGCGGCTGGTGCGCTTCATCCGG
GCGAAAGAACCCCGTATTGGCAAATATTGACGGCCAGTTAAGCCATTCATGCCAGTAGGCGCGCGGACGA
AAGTAAACCCACTGGTGATACCATTCGCGAGCCTCCGGATGACGACCGTAGTGATGAATCTCTCCTGGCG
GGAACAGCAAAATATCACTCGGTCGGCAAACAAATTCTCGTCCCTGATTTTTCACCACCCCCTGACCGCG
AATGGTGAGATTGAGAATATAACCTTTCATTCCCAGCGGTCGGTCGATAAAAAAATCGAGATAACCGTTG
GCCTCAATCGGCGTTAAACCCGCCACCAGATGGGCATTAAACGAGTATCCCGGCAGCAGGGGATCATTTT
GCGCTTCAGCCATACTTTTCATACTCCCGCCATTCAGAGAAGAAACCAATTGTCCATATTGCATCAGACA
TTGCCGTCACTGCGTCTTTTACTGGCTCTTCTCGCTAACCAAACCGGTAACCCCGCTTATTAAAAGCATT
CTGTAACAAAGCGGGACCAAAGCCATGACAAAAACGCGTAACAAAAGTGTCTATAATCACGGCAGAAAAG
TCCACATTGATTATTTGCACGGCGTCACACTTTGCTATGCCATAGCATTTTTATCCATAAGATTAGCGGA
TCCTACCTGACGCTTTTTATCGCAACTCTCTACTGTTTCTCCATACCCGTTTTTTTGGGCTAACAGGAGG
AATTAGATCTATGGACAAAAAACCGCTGAATACCCTGATCTCTGCTACTGGTCTGTGGATGAGTCGTACC
GGAACCATTCATAAAATCAAACACCACGAGGTTAGCCGTTCGAAAATCTATATTGAGATGGCGTGTGGCG
ATCATCTGGTTGTGAACAATAGCCGCTCTTCTCGTACAGCACGTGCACTGCGTCACCACAAATATCGTAA
AACCTGTAAACGTTGCCGTGTGTCCGATGAGGATCTGAACAAATTCCTGACAAAAGCCAATGAGGACCAA
ACAAGCGTGAAAGTGAAAGTCGTTAGCGCTCCTACCCGTACTAAAAAAGCAATGCCGAAATCCGTTGCTC
GTGCCCCTAAACCACTGGAAAACACTGAAGCAGCACAGGCACAGCCGTCTGGAAGCAAATTCTCTCCGGC
CATTCCTGTTTCTACCCAGGAGTCCGTTTCTGTTCCAGCAAGTGTGAGCACCAGCATTAGCAGTATTAGC
ACCGGTGCCACCGCTAGCGCCCTGGTTAAAGGCAATACCAATCCGATTACAAGCATGTCTGCCCCGGTTC
AAGCATCAGCTCCAGCACTGACAAAATCCCAAACCGATCGTCTGGAGGTTCTGCTGAATCCGAAAGACGA
AATCAGCCTGAATTCCGGCAAACCGTTTCGTGAACTGGAGAGCGAACTGCTGTCACGTCGTAAAAAAGAC
CTGCAACAAATCTATGCCGAAGAACGTGAGAACTATCTGGGGAAACTGGAACGTGAAATCACCCGCTTTT
TCGTGGATCGTGGCTTTCTGGAGATCAAATCCCCGATTCTGATTCCTCTGGAGTATATCGAGCGTATGGG
CATCGACAATGATACCGAACTGAGCAAACAAATTTTCCGTGTGGATAAAAACTTCTGTCTGCGCCCTATG
CTAGCACCAAATCTGGCTAACTATCTGCGCAAACTGGACCGTGCCCTGCCTGATCCTATCAAAATCTTCG
AGATCGGCCCGTGTTATCGTAAAGAGTCCGACGGTAAAGAACATCTGGAGGAGTTTACCATGCTGAACTT
TTGCCAAATGGGTTCAGGTTGTACTCGTGAGAACCTGGAAAGCATCATCACCGATTTTCTGAACCACCTG
GGCATTGACTTCAAAATTGTGGGCGACAGCTGTATGGTGTTTGGCGACACCCTGGATGTCATGCACGGCG
ACCTGGAACTGTCTAGTGCCGTTGTTGGACCAATTCCGCTGGACCGTGAGTGGGGTATCGACAAACCGTG
GATCGGAGCAGGATTCGGTCTGGAACGCCTGCTGAAAGTGAAACACGACTTCAAAAACATCAAACGTGCC
GCCCGTTCTGAATCGTATTATAACGGGATCTCTACGAACCTGTAAGTCGACCATCATCATCATCATCATT
GAGTTTAAACGGTCTCCAGCTTGGCTGTTTTGGCGGATGAGAGAAGATTTTCAGCCTGATACAGATTAAA
TCAGAACGCAGAAGCGGTCTGATAAAACAGAATTTGCCTGGCGGCAGTAGCGCGGTGGTCCCACCTGACC
CCATGCCGAACTCAGAAGTGAAACGCCGTAGCGCCGATGGTAGTGTGGGGTCTCCCCATGCGAGAGTAGG
GAACTGCCAGGCATCAAATAAAACGAAAGGCTCAGTCGAAAGACTGGGCCTTGTTTGTGAGCTCCCGGTC
ATCAATCATCCCCATAATCCTTGTTAGATTATCAATTTTAAAAAACTAACAGTTGTCAGCCTGTCCCGCT
TTAATATCATACGCCGTTATACGTTGTTTACGCTTTGAGGAATCCCATATGGACAAAAAACCGCTGAATA
CCCTGATCTCTGCTACTGGTCTGTGGATGAGTCGTACCGGAACCATTCATAAAATCAAACACCACGAGGT
TAGCCGTTCGAAAATCTATATTGAGATGGCGTGTGGCGATCATCTGGTTGTGAACAATAGCCGCTCTTCT
CGTACAGCACGTGCACTGCGTCACCACAAATATCGTAAAACCTGTAAACGTTGCCGTGTGTCCGATGAGG
ATCTGAACAAATTCCTGACAAAAGCCAATGAGGACCAAACAAGCGTGAAAGTGAAAGTCGTTAGCGCTCC
TACCCGTACTAAAAAAGCAATGCCGAAATCCGTTGCTCGTGCCCCTAAACCACTGGAAAACACTGAAGCA
GCACAGGCACAGCCGTCTGGAAGCAAATTCTCTCCGGCCATTCCTGTTTCTACCCAGGAGTCCGTTTCTG
TTCCAGCAAGTGTGAGCACCAGCATTAGCAGTATTAGCACCGGTGCCACCGCTAGCGCCCTGGTTAAAGG
CAATACCAATCCGATTACAAGCATGTCTGCCCCGGTTCAAGCATCAGCTCCAGCACTGACAAAATCCCAA
ACCGATCGTCTGGAGGTTCTGCTGAATCCGAAAGACGAAATCAGCCTGAATTCCGGCAAACCGTTTCGTG
AACTGGAGAGCGAACTGCTGTCACGTCGTAAAAAAGACCTGCAACAAATCTATGCCGAAGAACGTGAGAA
CTATCTGGGGAAACTGGAACGTGAAATCACCCGCTTTTTCGTGGATCGTGGCTTTCTGGAGATCAAATCC
CCGATTCTGATTCCTCTGGAGTATATCGAGCGTATGGGCATCGACAATGATACCGAACTGAGCAAACAAA
TTTTCCGTGTGGATAAAAACTTCTGTCTGCGCCCTATGCTAGCACCAAATCTGGCTAACTATCTGCGCAA
ACTGGACCGTGCCCTGCCTGATCCTATCAAAATCTTCGAGATCGGCCCGTGTTATCGTAAAGAGTCCGAC
GGTAAAGAACATCTGGAGGAGTTTACCATGCTGAACTTTTGCCAAATGGGTTCAGGTTGTACTCGTGAGA
ACCTGGAAAGCATCATCACCGATTTTCTGAACCACCTGGGCATTGACTTCAAAATTGTGGGCGACAGCTG
TATGGTGTTTGGCGACACCCTGGATGTCATGCACGGCGACCTGGAACTGTCTAGTGCCGTTGTTGGACCA
ATTCCGCTGGACCGTGAGTGGGGTATCGACAAACCGTGGATCGGAGCAGGATTCGGTCTGGAACGCCTGC
TGAAAGTGAAACACGACTTCAAAAACATCAAACGTGCCGCCCGTTCTGAATCGTATTATAACGGGATCTC
TACGAACCTGTAACTGCAGTTTCAAACGCTAAATTGCCTGATGCGCTACGCTTATCAGGCCTACATGATC
TCTGCAATATATTGAGTTTGCGTGCTTTTGTAGGCCGGATAAGGCGTTCACGCCGCATCCGGCAAGAAAC
AGCAAACAATCCAAAACGCCGCGTTCAGCGGCGTTTTTTCTGCTTTTCTTCGCGAATTAATTCCGCTTCG
CAACATGTGAGCACCGGTTTATTGACTACCGGAAGCAGTGTGACCGTGTGCTTCTCAAATGCCTGAGGCC
AGTTTGCTCAGGCTCTCCCCGTGGAGGTAATAATTGACGATATGATCAGTGCACGGCTAACTAAGCGGCC
TGCTGACTTTCTCGCCGATCAAAAGGCATTTTGCTATTAAGGGATTGACGAGGGCGTATCTGCGCAGTAA
GATGCGCCCCGCATTGGAAACCTGATCATGTAGATCGAATGGACTCTAAATCCGTTCAGCCGGGTTAGAT
TCCCGGGGTTTCCGCCAAATTCGAAAAGCCTGCTCAACGAGCAGGCTTTTTTGCATGCTCGAGCAGCTCA
GGGTCGAATTTGCTTTCGAATTTCTGCCATTCATCCGCTTATTATCACTTATTCAGGCGTAGCAACCAGG
CGTTTAAGGGCACCAATAACTGCCTTAAAAAAATTACGCCCCGCCCTGCCACTCATCGCAGTACTGTTGT
AATTCATTAAGCATTCTGCCGACATGGAAGCCATCACAAACGGCATGATGAACCTGAATCGCCAGCGGCA
TCAGCACCTTGTCGCCTTGCGTATAATATTTGCCCATGGTGAAAACGGGGGCGAAGAAGTTGTCCATATT
GGCCACGTTTAAATCAAAACTGGTGAAACTCACCCAGGGATTGGCTGAGACGAAAAACATATTCTCAATA
AACCCTTTAGGGAAATAGGCCAGGTTTTCACCGTAACACGCCACATCTTGCGAATATATGTGTAGAAACT
GCCGGAAATCGTCGTGGTATTCACTCCAGAGCGATGAAAACGTTTCAGTTTGCTCATGGAAAACGGTGTA
ACAAGGGTGAACACTATCCCATATCACCAGCTCACCGTCTTTCATTGCCATACGGAATTCCGGATGAGCA
TTCATCAGGCGGGCAAGAATGTGAATAAAGGCCGGATAAAACTTGTGCTTATTTTTCTTTACGGTCTTTA
AAAAGGCCGTAATATCCAGCTGAACGGTCTGGTTATAGGTACATTGAGCAACTGACTGAAATGCCTCAAA
ATGTTCTTTACGATGCCATTGGGATATATCAACGGTGGTATATCCAGTGATTTTTTTCTCCATTTTAGCT
TCCTTAGC
Features (pLannotate 1.2.2; 14 found; start..end, strand, type, name):
    209..352     +  mobile_element IS1 (fragment): prokaryotic transposable element IS1
    471..526     -  rep_origin     RSF ori (fragment): Plasmids containing the RSF 1030 origin of replication can be propagated in E. coli cells that contain additional plasmids with compatible origins.
    614..1159    -  rep_origin     p15A ori: Plasmids containing the medium-copy-number p15A origin of replication can be propagated in E. coli cells that contain a second plasmid with the ColE1 origin.
   1271..1295    +  promoter       tet promoter (fragment): E. coli promoter for tetracycline efflux protein gene
   1305..2183    -  CDS            araC: L-arabinose regulatory protein; araC
   2210..2494    +  promoter       araBAD promoter: araBAD; promoter of the L-arabinose operon of E. coli; the araC regulatory gene is transcribed in the opposite direction (Guzman et al., 1995)
   2531..3892    +  CDS            pylS: PYLS_METMA - Experimental evidence at protein level: Swiss-Prot protein existence level 1. Catalyzes the attachment of pyrrolysine to tRNA(Pyl). Pyrrolysine is a lysine derivative encoded by the termination codon UAG. From Methanosarcina mazei (strain ATCC BAA-159 / DSM 3647 / Goe1 / Go1 / JCM 11833 / OCM 88) (Methanosarcina frisia).
   3902..3919    +  CDS            capTEV™ (fragment): composite tag for in vivo biotinylation, TEV protease cleavage, and 6xHis tagging
   4026..4141    +  ncRNA          5S rRNA: Accession: RF00001 - 5S ribosomal RNA
   4145..4182    +  terminator     rrnB T1 terminator (fragment): transcription terminator T1 from the E. coli rrnB gene
   4319..5680    +  CDS            pylS: PYLS_METMA - Experimental evidence at protein level: Swiss-Prot protein existence level 1. Catalyzes the attachment of pyrrolysine to tRNA(Pyl). Pyrrolysine is a lysine derivative encoded by the termination codon UAG. From Methanosarcina mazei (strain ATCC BAA-159 / DSM 3647 / Goe1 / Go1 / JCM 11833 / OCM 88) (Methanosarcina frisia).
   6105..6173    +  ncRNA          tRNA: Accession: RF00005 - tRNA
   6334..6993    -  CDS            CmR: chloramphenicol acetyltransferase; cat; confers resistance to chloramphenicol
   6994..88      -  promoter       cat promoter (across the origin): promoter of the E. coli cat gene encoding chloramphenicol acetyltransferase
