[The description below was written by a language model from this plasmid's Addgene catalogue record and pLannotate feature annotations shown in this document.]
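Description:
pEVOL_PylRS(AF)-tRNA is a bacterial expression plasmid on the pEVOL backbone that supplies an orthogonal aminoacyl-tRNA synthetase/tRNA pair for genetic code expansion in E. coli. The annotated 7,008 nt sequence carries a p15A origin of replication, which is compatible with ColE1-type plasmids and so allows co-maintenance with a separate vector encoding the protein of interest. The catalogue entry lists the plasmid as high copy, whereas the p15A annotation describes a medium-copy origin. Selection is by chloramphenicol, through a cat promoter-driven chloramphenicol acetyltransferase gene. Short fragments annotated as IS1, RSF ori and tet promoter appear to be backbone remnants.

The payload consists of two copies of the Methanosarcina mazei pyrrolysyl-tRNA synthetase gene (pylS), recorded as the "AF" double mutant Y306A/Y384F, together with the cognate tRNA Pyl. The first copy sits downstream of the araBAD promoter, with the divergently transcribed araC regulator providing arabinose-inducible expression. It is followed by a short 6xHis-type tag annotation (matching the recorded C-terminal 6xHis) and rrnB-derived sequence including the T1 terminator. The second copy lies further downstream; the record names glnS among the promoters, which would fit constitutive expression of this copy, although no such promoter is annotated in the feature table. The tRNA, listed as driven by the proK promoter (also not annotated), decodes the amber UAG stop codon.

In use, the mutant synthetase charges tRNA Pyl with a supplied noncanonical amino acid, which is then inserted site-specifically wherever an amber codon has been placed in a target gene. The associated publication concerns click-chemistry labelling strategies for single-molecule protein fluorescence.
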