Addgene plasmid #223511: pEVOL_PylRS(AF)-tRNA
Purpose: PylRS (AF)/tRNA Pyl orthogonal pair for genetic code expansion that allows site-specific incorporation of noncanonical amino-acids into a POI using the Amber stop codon
Depositing lab: Edward Lemke. Depositing organization: European Molecular Biology Laboratory (EMBL), Heidelberg. Publication: Click strategies for single-molecule protein fluorescence. Milles S, Tyagi S, Banterle N, Koehler C, VanDelinder V, Plass T, Neal AP, Lemke EA. J Am Chem Soc. 2012 Mar 21;134(11):5187-95. doi: 10.1021/ja210587q. Epub 2012 Mar 5. PubMed 22356317.
Backbone
  Vector backbone: pEVOL
  Vector type: Bacterial Expression
Growth in bacteria
  Bacterial resistance: Chloramphenicol, 25 μg/mL
  Growth temperature: 37°C
  Growth strain: DH5alpha
  Copy number: High Copy
Gene/Insert 1
  Gene/Insert name: Pyrrolysyl-tRNA Synthetase (AF) (2 copies)
  Species: Methanosarcina mazei
  Insert size (bp): 2730
  Mutation: Y306A; Y384F
  Entrez Gene: pylS (a.k.a. MM_RS07465, MM_1445)
  Promoter: araBAD, rrnB, and glnS
  Tag / fusion protein: 6xHis (C terminal on insert)
  Cloning method: Restriction Enzyme; 5′ cloning site unknown (unknown if destroyed); 3′ cloning site unknown (unknown if destroyed)
  Sequencing primers: 5′ n/a
Gene/Insert 2
  Gene/Insert name: tRNA Pyl
  Species: Methanosarcina mazei
  Insert size (bp): 72
  Promoter: proK
  Cloning method: Restriction Enzyme; 5′ cloning site unknown (unknown if destroyed); 3′ cloning site unknown (unknown if destroyed)
  Sequencing primers: 5′ n/a
Terms and licenses: Academic/Nonprofit Terms; Industry Terms: Not Available to Industry
How to cite: pEVOL_PylRS(AF)-tRNA was a gift from Edward Lemke (Addgene plasmid # 223511 ; http://n2t.net/addgene:223511 ; RRID:Addgene_223511)
